Addgene plasmid #81642: pDONR223_SPOP_p.F102C
Purpose: Gateway Donor vector containing SPOP, part of the Target Accelerator Plasmid Collection.
Depositing lab: Jesse Boehm & William Hahn & David Root. Depositing organization: Broad Institute. Publication: Systematic Functional Interrogation of Rare Cancer Variants Identifies Oncogenic Alleles. Kim E, Ilic N, Shrestha Y, Zou L, Kamburov A, Zhu C, Yang X, Lubonja R, Tran N, Nguyen C, Lawrence MS, Piccioni F, Bagul M, Doench JG, Chouinard CR, Wu X, Hogstrom L, Natoli T, Tamayo P, Horn H, Corsello SM, Lage K, Root DE, Subramanian A, Golub TR, Getz G, Boehm JS, Hahn WC. Cancer Discov. 2016 Jul;6(7):714-26. doi: 10.1158/2159-8290.CD-16-0160. Epub 2016 May 4. PubMed 27147599.
Backbone
  Vector backbone: pDONR223
  Backbone manufacturer: Invitrogen
  Backbone size w/o insert (bp): 2790
  Vector type: Gateway Entry vector
Growth in bacteria
  Bacterial resistance: Spectinomycin, 50 μg/mL
  Growth temperature: 37°C
  Growth strain: DH5alpha
  Copy number: High Copy
Gene/Insert
  Gene/Insert name: SPOP (alt name: NM_003563.3)
  Species: H. sapiens (human)
  Mutation: F102C
  Entrez Gene: SPOP (a.k.a. BTBD32, NEDMACE, NEDMIDF, NSDVS1, NSDVS2, TEF2)
  Promoter: None
  Cloning method: Gateway Cloning
  Sequencing primers: 5′ M13pUC-fwd; 3′ M13-Rev
Terms and licenses: Academic/Nonprofit Terms; Industry Terms: Not Available to Industry
Depositor comments: Closed state: stop codon immediately follows insert
How to cite: pDONR223_SPOP_p.F102C was a gift from Jesse Boehm & William Hahn & David Root (Addgene plasmid # 81642 ; http://n2t.net/addgene:81642 ; RRID:Addgene_81642)
