[The description below was written by a language model from this plasmid's Addgene catalogue record and pLannotate feature annotations shown in this document.]
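Description:
pDONR223_SPOP_p.F102C is a Gateway entry clone built on the Invitrogen pDONR223 backbone and carrying the human SPOP open reading frame with the F102C missense substitution. It is maintained in E. coli as a high-copy plasmid through a ColE1/pUC-type origin and is selected with spectinomycin, conferred by the aadA aminoglycoside adenylyltransferase gene (SmR). This marker sits downstream of a class 1 integron Pc promoter fragment and a short remnant of a gentamicin resistance gene. Small lacI and lacZα fragments are also annotated as backbone leftovers, and rrnB T1 and T2 terminators lie upstream of the cloning site, where they help insulate the insert from read-through transcription.

The SPOP coding sequence is flanked by two attL-type recombination sites in opposite orientation. The annotation software labels both as attL3, but either way they are the sites used by LR Clonase to move the ORF into attR-containing destination vectors. The record lists no promoter for the insert, so the plasmid is a shuttle for the ORF rather than an expression construct. A T7 promoter lies just outside the downstream att site, pointing back toward the insert. The clone is in the "closed" configuration, with a stop codon directly after the ORF, so it suits native or N-terminally tagged expression rather than C-terminal fusions.

SPOP encodes the substrate adaptor of a CUL3-based E3 ubiquitin ligase. This variant belongs to the Target Accelerator Plasmid Collection, made for systematic functional testing of rare cancer-associated alleles.
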