Features (pLannotate 1.2.2; 12 found; start..end, strand, type, name):
     37..625     +  rep_origin     ori: high-copy-number ColE1/pMB1/pBR322/pUC origin of replication
    808..900     +  CDS            lacI (fragment): lac repressor; lacI; The lac repressor binds to the lac operator to inhibit transcription in E. coli. This inhibition can be relieved by adding lactose or isopropyl-β-D-thiogalactopyranoside (IPTG).
    955..982     -  terminator     rrnB T2 terminator: transcription terminator T2 from the E. coli rrnB gene
   1114..1157    +  terminator     rrnB T1 terminator: Escherichia coli rrnB; transcription terminator T1 from the E. coli rrnB gene
   1204..1240    -  CDS            lacZα (fragment): LacZα fragment of β-galactosidase; lacZ fragment
   1257..1352    +  protein_bind   attL3: mutant version of attL; recombination site for the Gateway® LR reaction LR Clonase™
   1358..2479    +  CDS            SPOP: SPOP_HUMAN - Experimental evidence at protein level: Swiss-Prot protein existence level 1. Component of a cullin-RING-based BCR (BTB-CUL3-RBX1) E3 ubiquitin-protein ligase complex that mediates the ubiquitination of target proteins, leading most often to their proteasomal degradation. In complex with CUL3, involved in ubiquitination and proteasomal degradation of BRMS1, DAXX, PDX1/IPF1, GLI2 and GLI3. In complex with CUL3, involved in ubiquitination of MACROH2A1 and BMI1; this does not lead to their proteasomal degradation. Inhibits transcriptional activation of PDX1/IPF1 targets, such as insu
   2487..2582    -  protein_bind   attL3: mutant version of attL; recombination site for the Gateway® LR reaction LR Clonase™
   2601..2619    -  promoter       T7 promoter: promoter for bacteriophage T7 RNA polymerase
   2809..2832    +  promoter       Pc promoter (fragment): intI1 (promoter lies within the coding sequence); class 1 integron promoter
   3008..3064    +  CDS            GmR (fragment): gentamycin acetyltransferase; aacC1; confers resistance to gentamycin
   3071..3862    +  CDS            SmR: aminoglycoside adenylyltransferase (Murphy, 1985); aadA; confers resistance to spectinomycin and streptomycin
>Addgene plasmid #81642 | pDONR223_SPOP_p.F102C | addgene full sequence | sequence record 166342 | Addgene NGS Result
AGCGTCAGACCCCGTAGAAAAGATCAAAGGATCTTCTTGAGATCCTTTTTTTCTGCGCGTAATCTGCTGC
TTGCAAACAAAAAAACCACCGCTACCAGCGGTGGTTTGTTTGCCGGATCAAGAGCTACCAACTCTTTTTC
CGAAGGTAACTGGCTTCAGCAGAGCGCAGATACCAAATACTGTTCTTCTAGTGTAGCCGTAGTTAGGCCA
CCACTTCAAGAACTCTGTAGCACCGCCTACATACCTCGCTCTGCTAATCCTGTTACCAGTGGCTGCTGCC
AGTGGCGATAAGTCGTGTCTTACCGGGTTGGACTCAAGACGATAGTTACCGGATAAGGCGCAGCGGTCGG
GCTGAACGGGGGGTTCGTGCACACAGCCCAGCTTGGAGCGAACGACCTACACCGAACTGAGATACCTACA
GCGTGAGCTATGAGAAAGCGCCACGCTTCCCGAAGGGAGAAAGGCGGACAGGTATCCGGTAAGCGGCAGG
GTCGGAACAGGAGAGCGCACGAGGGAGCTTCCAGGGGGAAACGCCTGGTATCTTTATAGTCCTGTCGGGT
TTCGCCACCTCTGACTTGAGCGTCGATTTTTGTGATGCTCGTCAGGGGGGCGGAGCCTATGGAAAAACGC
CAGCAACGCGGCCTTTTTACGGTTCCTGGCCTTTTGCTGGCCTTTTGCTCACATGTTCTTTCCTGCGTTA
TCCCCTGATTCTGTGGATAACCGTATTACCGCCTTTGAGTGAGCTGATACCGCTCGCCGCAGCCGAACGA
CCGAGCGCAGCGAGTCAGTGAGCGAGGAAGCGGAAGAGCGCCCAATACGCAAACCGCCTCTCCCCGCGCG
TTGGCCGATTCATTAATGCAGCTGGCACGACAGGTTTCCCGACTGGAAAGCGGGCAGTGAGCGCAACGCA
ATTAATACGCGTACCGCTAGCCAGGAAGAGTTTGTAGAAACGCAAAAAGGCCATCCGTCAGGATGGCCTT
CTGCTTAGTTTGATGCCTGGCAGTTTATGGCGGGCGTCCTGCCCGCCACCCTCCGGGCCGTTGCTTCACA
ACGTTCAAATCCGCTCCCGGCGGATTTGTCCTACTCAGGAGAGCGTTCACCGACAAACAACAGATAAAAC
GAAAGGCCCAGTCTTCCGACTGAGCCTTTCGTTTTATTTGATGCCTGGCAGTTCCCTACTCTCGCGTTAA
CGCTAGCATGGATGTTTTCCCAGTCACGACGTTGTAAAACGACGGCCAGTCTTAAGCTCGGGCCCCAAAT
AATGATTTTATTTTGACTGATAGTGACCTGTTCGTTGCAACAAATTGATGAGCAATGCTTTTTTATAATG
ACAACTTTGTACAAAAAAGTTGGCACCATGTCAAGGGTTCCAAGTCCTCCACCTCCGGCAGAAATGTCGA
GTGGCCCCGTAGCTGAGAGTTGGTGCTACACACAGATCAAGGTAGTGAAATTCTCCTACATGTGGACCAT
CAATAACTTTAGCTTTTGCCGGGAGGAAATGGGTGAAGTCATTAAAAGTTCTACATTTTCATCAGGAGCA
AATGATAAACTGAAATGGTGTTTGCGAGTAAACCCCAAAGGGTTAGATGAAGAAAGCAAAGATTACCTGT
CACTTTACCTGTTACTGGTCAGCTGTCCAAAGAGTGAAGTTCGGGCAAAATGCAAATTCTCCATCCTGAA
TGCCAAGGGAGAAGAAACCAAAGCTATGGAGAGTCAACGGGCATATAGGTTTGTGCAAGGCAAAGACTGG
GGATTCAAGAAATTCATCCGTAGAGATTTTCTTTTGGATGAGGCCAACGGGCTTCTCCCTGATGACAAGC
TTACCCTCTTCTGCGAGGTGAGTGTTGTGCAAGATTCTGTCAACATTTCTGGCCAGAATACCATGAACAT
GGTAAAGGTTCCTGAGTGCCGGCTGGCAGATGAGTTAGGAGGACTGTGGGAGAATTCCCGGTTCACAGAC
TGCTGCTTGTGTGTTGCCGGCCAGGAATTCCAGGCTCACAAGGCTATCTTAGCAGCTCGTTCTCCGGTTT
TTAGTGCCATGTTTGAACATGAAATGGAGGAGAGCAAAAAGAATCGAGTTGAAATCAATGATGTGGAGCC
TGAAGTTTTTAAGGAAATGATGTGCTTCATTTACACGGGGAAGGCTCCAAACCTCGACAAAATGGCTGAT
GATTTGCTGGCAGCTGCTGACAAGTATGCCCTGGAGCGCTTAAAGGTCATGTGTGAGGATGCCCTCTGCA
GTAACCTGTCCGTGGAGAACGCTGCAGAAATTCTCATCCTGGCCGACCTCCACAGTGCAGATCAGTTGAA
AACTCAGGCAGTGGATTTCATCAACTATCATGCTTCGGATGTCTTGGAGACCTCTGGGTGGAAGTCAATG
GTGGTGTCACATCCCCACTTGGTGGCTGAGGCATACCGCTCTCTGGCTTCAGCACAGTGCCCTTTTCTGG
GACCCCCACGCAAACGCCTGAAGCAATCCTAATTGCCAACTTTCTTGTACAAAGTTGGCATTATAAGAAA
GCATTGCTTATCAATTTGTTGCAACGAACAGGTCACTATCAGTCAAAATAAAATCATTATTTGCCATCCA
GCTGATATCCCCTATAGTGAGTCGTATTACATGGTCATAGCTGTTTCCTGGCAGCTCTGGCCCGTGTCTC
AAAATCTCTGATGTTACATTGCACAAGATAAAAATATATCATCATGCCTCCTCTAGACCAGCCAGGACAG
AAATGCCTCGACTTCGCTGCTACCCAAGGTTGCCGGGTGACGCACACCGTGGAAACGGATGAAGGCACGA
ACCCAGTGGACATAAGCCTGTTCGGTTCGTAAGCTGTAATGCAAGTAGCGTATGCGCTCACGCAACTGGT
CCAGAACCTTGACCGAACGCAGCGGTGGTAACGGCGCAGTGGCGGTTTTCATGGCTTGTTATGACTGTTT
TTTTGGGGTACAGTCTATGCCTCGGGCATCCAAGCAGCAAGCGCGTTACGCCGTGGGTCGATGTTTGATG
TTATGGAGCAGCAACGATGTTACGCAGCAGGGCAGTCGCCCTAAAACAAAGTTAAACATTATGAGGGAAG
CGGTGATCGCCGAAGTATCGACTCAACTATCAGAGGTAGTTGGCGTCATCGAGCGCCATCTCGAACCGAC
GTTGCTGGCCGTACATTTGTACGGCTCCGCAGTGGATGGCGGCCTGAAGCCACACAGTGATATTGATTTG
CTGGTTACGGTGACCGTAAGGCTTGATGAAACAACGCGGCGAGCTTTGATCAACGACCTTTTGGAAACTT
CGGCTTCCCCTGGAGAGAGCGAGATTCTCCGCGCTGTAGAAGTCACCATTGTTGTGCACGACGACATCAT
TCCGTGGCGTTATCCAGCTAAGCGCGAACTGCAATTTGGAGAATGGCAGCGCAATGACATTCTTGCAGGT
ATCTTCGAGCCAGCCACGATCGACATTGATCTGGCTATCTTGCTGACAAAAGCAAGAGAACATAGCGTTG
CCTTGGTAGGTCCAGCGGCGGAGGAACTCTTTGATCCGGTTCCTGAACAGGATCTATTTGAGGCGCTAAA
TGAAACCTTAACGCTATGGAACTCGCCGCCCGACTGGGCTGGCGATGAGCGAAATGTAGTGCTTACGTTG
TCCCGCATTTGGTACAGCGCAGTAACCGGCAAAATCGCGCCGAAGGATGTCGCTGCCGACTGGGCAATGG
AGCGCCTGCCGGCCCAGTATCAGCCCGTCATACTTGAAGCTAGACAGGCTTATCTTGGACAAGAAGAAGA
TCGCTTGGCCTCGCGCGCAGATCAGTTGGAAGAATTTGTCCACTACGTGAAAGGCGAGATCACCAAGGTA
GTCGGCAAATAACCCTCGAGCCACCCATGACCAAAATCCCTTAACGTGAGTTACGCGTCGTTCCACTG
