>Addgene plasmid #81642 | pDONR223_SPOP_p.F102C | depositor partial sequence | sequence record 154961 | Insert sequence
ATGTCAAGGGTTCCAAGTCCTCCACCTCCGGCAGAAATGTCGAGTGGCCCCGTAGCTGAGAGTTGGTGCT
ACACACAGATCAAGGTAGTGAAATTCTCCTACATGTGGACCATCAATAACTTTAGCTTTTGCCGGGAGGA
AATGGGTGAAGTCATTAAAAGTTCTACATTTTCATCAGGAGCAAATGATAAACTGAAATGGTGTTTGCGA
GTAAACCCCAAAGGGTTAGATGAAGAAAGCAAAGATTACCTGTCACTTTACCTGTTACTGGTCAGCTGTC
CAAAGAGTGAAGTTCGGGCAAAATGCAAATTCTCCATCCTGAATGCCAAGGGAGAAGAAACCAAAGCTAT
GGAGAGTCAACGGGCATATAGGTTTGTGCAAGGCAAAGACTGGGGATTCAAGAAATTCATCCGTAGAGAT
TTTCTTTTGGATGAGGCCAACGGGCTTCTCCCTGATGACAAGCTTACCCTCTTCTGCGAGGTGAGTGTTG
TGCAAGATTCTGTCAACATTTCTGGCCAGAATACCATGAACATGGTAAAGGTTCCTGAGTGCCGGCTGGC
AGATGAGTTAGGAGGACTGTGGGAGAATTCCCGGTTCACAGACTGCTGCTTGTGTGTTGCCGGCCAGGAA
TTCCAGGCTCACAAGGCTATCTTAGCAGCTCGTTCTCCGGTTTTTAGTGCCATGTTTGAACATGAAATGG
AGGAGAGCAAAAAGAATCGAGTTGAAATCAATGATGTGGAGCCTGAAGTTTTTAAGGAAATGATGTGCTT
CATTTACACGGGGAAGGCTCCAAACCTCGACAAAATGGCTGATGATTTGCTGGCAGCTGCTGACAAGTAT
GCCCTGGAGCGCTTAAAGGTCATGTGTGAGGATGCCCTCTGCAGTAACCTGTCCGTGGAGAACGCTGCAG
AAATTCTCATCCTGGCCGACCTCCACAGTGCAGATCAGTTGAAAACTCAGGCAGTGGATTTCATCAACTA
TCATGCTTCGGATGTCTTGGAGACCTCTGGGTGGAAGTCAATGGTGGTGTCACATCCCCACTTGGTGGCT
GAGGCATACCGCTCTCTGGCTTCAGCACAGTGCCCTTTTCTGGGACCCCCACGCAAACGCCTGAAGCAAT
CC
